>Addgene plasmid #105378 | pCK019 | depositor full sequence | sequence record 199962 | pCK019 sequence 3004 bps
CGCAGCGGTCGGGCTGAACGGGGGGTTCGTGCACACAGCCCAGCTTGGAGCGAACGACCTACACCGAACT
GAGATACCTACAGCGTGAGCTATGAGAAAGCGCCACGCTTCCCGAAGGGAGAAAGGCGGACAGGTATCCG
GTAAGCGGCAGGGTCGGAACAGGAGAGCGCACGAGGGAGCTTCCAGGGGGAAACGCCTGGTATCTTTATA
GTCCTGTCGGGTTTCGCCACCTCTGACTTGAGCGTCGATTTTTGTGATGCTCGTCAGGGGGGCGGAGCCT
ATGGAAAAACGCCAGCAACGCGGCCTTTTTACGGTTCCTGGCCTTTTGCTGGCCTTTTGCTCACATGTTC
TTTCCTGCGTTATCCCCTGATTCTGTGGATAACCGTATTACCGCCTTTGAGTGAGCTGATACCGCTCGCC
GCAGCCGAACGACCGAGCGCAGCGAGTCAGTGAGCGAGGAAGCGGAAGAGCGCCCAATACGCAAACCGCC
TCTCCCCGCGCGTTGGCCGATTCATTAATCACTCTGTGGTCTCAGGAGCTTTGCTTTCTCCGGTTCAATT
GGATTGAGAGAGCGCCCGGTTTGATCAGGTAGCTAAATTAGTTAAGCTATTGTTTATTATAATCAATAAT
TCAAAAAGAAAGTGTAATGAATATTTGAATGTACCCTGACATTCTCTCCCAAAGAAGAAGAATTAATGAC
GCATATTATTTAAATAATTCTCCCGCGTTGCACATATGACTAATTTAGTCGGAACATTACGATTGGCAAT
ATAATCATAATGTTTATGAATAACCTTTTGGTTCTAATGTTATTGTGAAAATACTGTTAAAACATGATTT
CATATATTAGTTTATCTTTGGAAACGTAAATAGTTGACAAACGACAATATAAAAATAAATGTCTGCTGTT
CAATTTAACTAATCATTGAAAATACATAAACGCACGTATATATAGACATTGGATAGAGTCGGTACACGTA
TCGTCTATAGAACCTGCTCGCACGTCAACTTATACTATATTCAAAAACCTCACTTAAACAACAATTGACC
TTTTTTCCTAAATTTTATTAGTATTTCTATTGAAAAAATTCAATGAAATGAAACAAATCCCAATCGGTAC
GGACAAAAGTCTCCAATAAAAAAGGAATTAAAAAAAAAAAGGATAGTGATCCGCACGTAGCCACCACTAC
TGTCGTTGAAAATCCCCTCTATATAAGATTGTCTCAAATTCGATTACTTCATCAAAAAACAAACCAAAAA
CAAACCCTAAGAATAAAGAAAAAGAGGCTAGAATGTGAGACCACGAAGTGGCTCTTCAGTGGACGAAAGG
GCCTCGTGATACGCCTATTTTTATAGGTTAATGTCATGATAATAATGGTTTCTTAGACGTCAGGTGGCAC
TTTTCGGGGAAATGTGCGCGGAACCCCTATTTGTTTATTTTTCTAAATACATTCAAATATGTATCCGCTC
ATGAGACAATAACCCTGATAAATGCTTCAATAATATTGAAAAAGGAAGAGTATGCGCTCACGCAACTGGT
CCAGAACCTTGACCGAACGCAGCGGTGGTAACGGCGCAGTGGCGGTTTTCATGGCTTGTTATGACTGTTT
TTTTGGGGTACAGTCTATGCCTCGGGCATCCAAGCAGCAAGCGCGTTACGCCGTGGGTCGATGTTTGATG
TTATGGAGCAGCAACGATGTTACGCAGCAGGGCAGTCGCCCTAAAACAAAGTTAAACATCATGAGGGAAG
CGGTGATCGCCGAAGTATCGACTCAACTATCAGAGGTAGTTGGCGTCATCGAGCGCCATCTCGAACCGAC
GTTGCTGGCCGTACATTTGTACGGCTCCGCAGTGGATGGCGGCCTGAAGCCACACAGCGATATTGATTTG
CTGGTTACGGTGACCGTAAGGCTTGATGAAACAACGCGGCGAGCTTTGATCAACGACCTTTTGGAAACTT
CGGCTTCCCCTGGAGAGAGCGAGATTCTCCGCGCTGTAGAAGTCACCATTGTTGTGCACGACGACATCAT
TCCGTGGCGTTATCCAGCTAAGCGCGAACTGCAATTTGGAGAATGGCAGCGCAATGACATTCTTGCAGGT
ATCTTCGAGCCAGCCACGATCGACATTGATCTGGCTATCTTGCTGACAAAAGCAAGAGAACATAGCGTTG
CCTTGGTAGGTCCAGCGGCGGAGGAACTCTTTGATCCGGTTCCTGAACAGGATCTATTTGAGGCGCTAAA
TGAAACCTTAACGCTATGGAACTCGCCGCCCGACTGGGCTGGCGATGAGCGAAATGTAGTGCTTACGTTG
TCCCGCATTTGGTACAGCGCAGTAACCGGCAAAATCGCGCCGAAGGATGTCGCTGCCGACTGGGCAATGG
AGCGCCTGCCGGCCCAGTATCAGCCCGTCATACTTGAAGCTAGACAGGCTTATCTTGGACAAGAAGAAGA
TCGCTTGGCCTCGCGCGCAGATCAGTTGGAAGAATTTGTCCATTACGTAAAAGGCGAGATCACCAAGGTA
GTCGGCAAATAACTGTCAGACCAAGTTTACTCATATATACTTTAGATTGATTTAAAACTTCATTTTTAAT
TTAAAAGGATCTAGGTGAAGATCCTTTTTGATAATCTCATGACCAAAATCCCTTAACGTGAGTTTTCGTT
CCACTGAGCGTCAGACCCCGTAGAAAAGATCAAAGGATCTTCTTGAGATCCTTTTTTTCTGCGCGTAATC
TGCTGCTTGCAAACAAAAAAACCACCGCTACCAGCGGTGGTTTGTTTGCCGGATCAAGAGCTACCAACTC
TTTTTCCGAAGGTAACTGGCTTCAGCAGAGCGCAGATACCAAATACTGTCCTTCTAGTGTAGCCGTAGTT
AGGCCACCACTTCAAGAACTCTGTAGCACCGCCTACATACCTCGCTCTGCTAATCCTGTTACCAGTGGCT
GCTGCCAGTGGCGATAAGTCGTGTCTTACCGGGTTGGACTCAAGACGATAGTTACCGGATAAGG
Features (pLannotate 1.2.2; 6 found; start..end, strand, type, name):
    470..519     +  CDS            lacI (fragment): lac repressor; lacI; The lac repressor binds to the lac operator to inhibit transcription in E. coli. This inhibition can be relieved by adding lactose or isopropyl-β-D-thiogalactopyranoside (IPTG).
   1417..1521    +  promoter       AmpR promoter: bla
   1512..1592    -  CDS            int (fragment): INT2_ECOLX - Protein inferred from homology: Swiss-Prot protein existence level 3. Putative integrase believed to be involved in the insertion of antibiotic resistance genes into plasmids and transposons. From Escherichia coli.
   1678..1734    +  CDS            GmR (fragment): gentamycin acetyltransferase; aacC1; confers resistance to gentamycin
   1741..2529    +  CDS            aadA: S3AD_ECOLX - Experimental evidence at protein level: Swiss-Prot protein existence level 1. Mediates bacterial resistance to the antibiotics streptomycin and spectinomycin. From Escherichia coli.
   2703..287     +  rep_origin     ori (across the origin): high-copy-number ColE1/pMB1/pBR322/pUC origin of replication
