>Addgene plasmid #105378 | pCK019 | addgene full sequence | sequence record 212348 | Addgene NGS Result
CGCAGCGGTCGGGCTGAACGGGGGGTTCGTGCACACAGCCCAGCTTGGAGCGAACGACCTACACCGAACT
GAGATACCTACAGCGTGAGCTATGAGAAAGCGCCACGCTTCCCGAAGGGAGAAAGGCGGACAGGTATCCG
GTAAGCGGCAGGGTCGGAACAGGAGAGCGCACGAGGGAGCTTCCAGGGGGAAACGCCTGGTATCTTTATA
GTCCTGTCGGGTTTCGCCACCTCTGACTTGAGCGTCGATTTTTGTGATGCTCGTCAGGGGGGCGGAGCCT
ATGGAAAAACGCCAGCAACGCGGCCTTTTTACGGTTCCTGGCCTTTTGCTGGCCTTTTGCTCACATGTTC
TTTCCTGCGTTATCCCCTGATTCTGTGGATAACCGTATTACCGCCTTTGAGTGAGCTGATACCGCTCGCC
GCAGCCGAACGACCGAGCGCAGCGAGTCAGTGAGCGAGGAAGCGGAAGAGCGCCCAATACGCAAACCGCC
TCTCCCCGCGCGTTGGCCGATTCATTAATCACTCTGTGGTCTCAGGAGCTTTGCTTTCTCCGGTTCAATT
GGATTGAGAGAGCGCCCGGTTTGATCAGGTAGCTAAATTAGTTAAGCTATTGTTTATTATAATCAATAAT
TCAAAAAGAAAGTGTAATGAATATTTGAATGTACCCTGACATTCTCTCCCAAAGAAGAAGAATTAATGAC
GCATATTATTTAAATAATTCTCCCGCGTTGCACATATGACTAATTTAGTCGGAACATTACGATTGGCAAT
ATAATCATAATGTTTATGAATAACCTTTTGGTTCTAATGTTATTGTGAAAATACTGTTAAAACATGATTT
CATATATTAGTTTATCTTTGGAAACGTAAATAGTTGACAAACGACAATATAAAAATAAATGTCTGCTGTT
CAATTTAACTAATCATTGAAAATACATAAACGCACGTATATATAGACATTGGATAGAGTCGGTACACGTA
TCGTCTATAGAACCTGCTCGCACGTCAACTTATACTATATTCAAAAACCTCACTTAAACAACAATTGACC
TTTTTTCCTAAATTTTATTAGTATTTCTATTGAAAAAATTCAATGAAATGAAACAAATCCCAATCGGTAC
GGACAAAAGTCTCCAATAAAAAAGGAATTAAAAAAAAAAAGGATAGTGATCCGCACGTAGCCACCACTAC
TGTCGTTGAAAATCCCCTCTATATAAGATTGTCTCAAATTCGATTACTTCATCAAAAAACAAACCAAAAA
CAAACCCTAAGAATAAAGAAAAAGAGGCTAGAATGTGAGACCACGAAGTGGCTCTTCAGTGGACGAAAGG
GCCTCGTGATACGCCTATTTTTATAGGTTAATGTCATGATAATAATGGTTTCTTAGACGTCAGGTGGCAC
TTTTCGGGGAAATGTGCGCGGAACCCCTATTTGTTTATTTTTCTAAATACATTCAAATATGTATCCGCTC
ATGAGACAATAACCCTGATAAATGCTTCAATAATATTGAAAAAGGAAGAGTATGCGCTCACGCAACTGGT
CCAGAACCTTGACCGAACGCAGCGGTGGTAACGGCGCAGTGGCGGTTTTCATGGCTTGTTATGACTGTTT
TTTTTTGGGGTACAGTCTATGCCTCGGGCATCCAAGCAGCAAGCGCGTTACGCCGTGGGTCGATGTTTGA
TGTTATGGAGCAGCAACGATGTTACGCAGCAGGGCAGTCGCCCTAAAACAAAGTTAAACATCATGAGGGA
AGCGGTGATCGCCGAAGTATCGACTCAACTATCAGAGGTAGTTGGCGTCATCGAGCGCCATCTCGAACCG
ACGTTGCTGGCCGTACATTTGTACGGCTCCGCAGTGGATGGCGGCCTGAAGCCACACAGCGATATTGATT
TGCTGGTTACGGTGACCGTAAGGCTTGATGAAACAACGCGGCGAGCTTTGATCAACGACCTTTTGGAAAC
TTCGGCTTCCCCTGGAGAGAGCGAGATTCTCCGCGCTGTAGAAGTCACCATTGTTGTGCACGACGACATC
ATTCCGTGGCGTTATCCAGCTAAGCGCGAACTGCAATTTGGAGAATGGCAGCGCAATGACATTCTTGCAG
GTATCTTCGAGCCAGCCACGATCGACATTGATCTGGCTATCTTGCTGACAAAAGCAAGAGAACATAGCGT
TGCCTTGGTAGGTCCAGCGGCGGAGGAACTCTTTGATCCGGTTCCTGAACAGGATCTATTTGAGGCGCTA
AATGAAACCTTAACGCTATGGAACTCGCCGCCCGACTGGGCTGGCGATGAGCGAAATGTAGTGCTTACGT
TGTCCCGCATTTGGTACAGCGCAGTAACCGGCAAAATCGCGCCGAAGGATGTCGCTGCCGACTGGGCAAT
GGAGCGCCTGCCGGCCCAGTATCAGCCCGTCATACTTGAAGCTAGACAGGCTTATCTTGGACAAGAAGAA
GATCGCTTGGCCTCGCGCGCAGATCAGTTGGAAGAATTTGTCCATTACGTAAAAGGCGAGATCACCAAGG
TAGTCGGCAAATAACTGTCAGACCAAGTTTACTCATATATACTTTAGATTGATTTAAAACTTCATTTTTA
ATTTAAAAGGATCTAGGTGAAGATCCTTTTTGATAATCTCATGACCAAAATCCCTTAACGTGAGTTTTCG
TTCCACTGAGCGTCAGACCCCGTAGAAAAGATCAAAGGATCTTCTTGAGATCCTTTTTTTCTGCGCGTAA
TCTGCTGCTTGCAAACAAAAAAACCACCGCTACCAGCGGTGGTTTGTTTGCCGGATCAAGAGCTACCAAC
TCTTTTTCCGAAGGTAACTGGCTTCAGCAGAGCGCAGATACCAAATACTGTTCTTCTAGTGTAGCCGTAG
TTAGGCCACCACTTCAAGAACTCTGTAGCACCGCCTACATACCTCGCTCTGCTAATCCTGTTACCAGTGG
CTGCTGCCAGTGGCGATAAGTCGTGTCTTACCGGGTTGGACTCAAGACGATAGTTACCGGATAAGG
Features (pLannotate 1.2.2; 6 found; start..end, strand, type, name):
    470..519     +  CDS            lacI (fragment): lac repressor; lacI; The lac repressor binds to the lac operator to inhibit transcription in E. coli. This inhibition can be relieved by adding lactose or isopropyl-β-D-thiogalactopyranoside (IPTG).
   1417..1521    +  promoter       AmpR promoter: bla
   1512..1592    -  CDS            int (fragment): INT2_ECOLX - Protein inferred from homology: Swiss-Prot protein existence level 3. Putative integrase believed to be involved in the insertion of antibiotic resistance genes into plasmids and transposons. From Escherichia coli.
   1680..1736    +  CDS            GmR (fragment): gentamycin acetyltransferase; aacC1; confers resistance to gentamycin
   1743..2531    +  CDS            aadA: S3AD_ECOLX - Experimental evidence at protein level: Swiss-Prot protein existence level 1. Mediates bacterial resistance to the antibiotics streptomycin and spectinomycin. From Escherichia coli.
   2705..287     +  rep_origin     ori (across the origin): high-copy-number ColE1/pMB1/pBR322/pUC origin of replication
