[The description below was written by a language model from this plasmid's Addgene catalogue record and pLannotate feature annotations shown in this document.]
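Description:
pCK019 is a small (about 3 kb) Modular Cloning (MoClo) parts plasmid built on the pICH41295 backbone. It belongs to a collection of plant parts for Golden Gate-style hierarchical assembly. It is an E. coli cloning and storage vector, not an expression or plant transformation vector. Replication relies on a high-copy ColE1/pUC-type origin, and selection is with spectinomycin through the aadA aminoglycoside adenylyltransferase gene, which also confers streptomycin resistance. An AmpR (bla) promoter lies upstream of aadA and presumably drives it. The short integrase, gentamicin acetyltransferase and lacI fragments in the automated annotation are most likely remnants of the integron-derived resistance cassette and of the backbone's former cloning region, not functional genes.

The insert is a 750 bp promoter fragment of the Arabidopsis thaliana EXP7 gene (At1g12560). It was domesticated by removing internal BsaI and BpiI recognition sites so that it survives the type IIS digestions used in MoClo assembly. The fragment was cloned through BpiI sites that were destroyed in the process. In the MoClo scheme, such a part is normally released with BsaI and joined in a defined order to coding, tag and terminator modules to form a plant transcription unit. However, the record does not give the flanking sites or overhangs. Neither feature table annotates the promoter itself, though the unannotated stretch between the lacI fragment and the AmpR promoter is large enough to hold it. The depositor and sequencing-derived records differ by only two nucleotides in length and share the same feature layout. The stated purpose is simply synthetic biology, and the record does not describe the promoter's expression pattern.
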