Addgene plasmid #105378: pCK019
Purpose: Synthetic biology
Depositing lab: Johannes Stuttmann. Depositing organization: Martin-Luther-Universitaet Halle-Wittenberg. Publication: Peripheral infrastructure vectors and an extended set of plant parts for the Modular Cloning system. Gantner J, Ordon J, Ilse T, Kretschmer C, Gruetzner R, Lofke C, Dagdas Y, Burstenbinder K, Marillonnet S, Stuttmann J. PLoS One. 2018 May 30;13(5):e0197185. doi: 10.1371/journal.pone.0197185. eCollection 2018. PubMed 29847550.
Backbone
  Vector backbone: pICH41295 (Engler et al., 2014)
  Vector type: Synthetic Biology
Growth in bacteria
  Bacterial resistance: Spectinomycin, 50 μg/mL
  Growth temperature: 37°C
  Growth strain: DH5alpha
  Copy number: High Copy
Gene/Insert
  Gene/Insert name: promotor EXP7 (At1g12560; 750bp)
  Species: A. thaliana (mustard weed)
  Mutation: BsaI/ BpiI restriction sites removed
  Cloning method: Restriction Enzyme; 5′ cloning site BpiI (destroyed during cloning); 3′ cloning site BpiI (destroyed during cloning)
  Sequencing primers: 5′ CTTTGAGTGAGCTGATACCG; 3′ GGGTTCCGCGCACATTTC
Terms and licenses: Academic/Nonprofit Terms; Industry Terms: Not Available to Industry
How to cite: pCK019 was a gift from Johannes Stuttmann (Addgene plasmid # 105378 ; http://n2t.net/addgene:105378 ; RRID:Addgene_105378)
